>Addgene plasmid #142333 | TFORF2589 | addgene full sequence | sequence record 397192 | Addgene NGS Result
TTAATGTAGTCTTATGCAATACTCTTGTAGTCTTGCAACATGGTAACGATGAGTTAGCAACATGCCTTAC
AAGGAGAGAAAAAGCACCGTGCATGCCGATTGGTGGAAGTAAGGTGGTACGATCGTGCCTTATTAGGAAG
GCAACAGACGGGTCTGACATGGATTGGACGAACCACTGAATTGCCGCATTGCAGAGATATTGTATTTAAG
TGCCTAGCTCGATACATAAACGGGTCTCTCTGGTTAGACCAGATCTGAGCCTGGGAGCTCTCTGGCTAAC
TAGGGAACCCACTGCTTAAGCCTCAATAAAGCTTGCCTTGAGTGCTTCAAGTAGTGTGTGCCCGTCTGTT
GTGTGACTCTGGTAACTAGAGATCCCTCAGACCCTTTTAGTCAGTGTGGAAAATCTCTAGCAGTGGCGCC
CGAACAGGGACTTGAAAGCGAAAGGGAAACCAGAGGAGCTCTCTCGACGCAGGACTCGGCTTGCTGAAGC
GCGCACGGCAAGAGGCGAGGGGCGGCGACTGGTGAGTACGCCAAAAATTTTGACTAGCGGAGGCTAGAAG
GAGAGAGATGGGTGCGAGAGCGTCAGTATTAAGCGGGGGAGAATTAGATCGCGATGGGAAAAAATTCGGT
TAAGGCCAGGGGGAAAGAAAAAATATAAATTAAAACATATAGTATGGGCAAGCAGGGAGCTAGAACGATT
CGCAGTTAATCCTGGCCTGTTAGAAACATCAGAAGGCTGTAGACAAATACTGGGACAGCTACAACCATCC
CTTCAGACAGGATCAGAAGAACTTAGATCATTATATAATACAGTAGCAACCCTCTATTGTGTGCATCAAA
GGATAGAGATAAAAGACACCAAGGAAGCTTTAGACAAGATAGAGGAAGAGCAAAACAAAAGTAAGACCAC
CGCACAGCAAGCGGCCGCTGATCTTCAGACCTGGAGGAGGAGATATGAGGGACAATTGGAGAAGTGAATT
ATATAAATATAAAGTAGTAAAAATTGAACCATTAGGAGTAGCACCCACCAAGGCAAAGAGAAGAGTGGTG
CAGAGAGAAAAAAGAGCAGTGGGAATAGGAGCTTTGTTCCTTGGGTTCTTGGGAGCAGCAGGAAGCACTA
TGGGCGCAGCGTCAATGACGCTGACGGTACAGGCCAGACAATTATTGTCTGGTATAGTGCAGCAGCAGAA
CAATTTGCTGAGGGCTATTGAGGCGCAACAGCATCTGTTGCAACTCACAGTCTGGGGCATCAAGCAGCTC
CAGGCAAGAATCCTGGCTGTGGAAAGATACCTAAAGGATCAACAGCTCCTGGGGATTTGGGGTTGCTCTG
GAAAACTCATTTGCACCACTGCTGTGCCTTGGAATGCTAGTTGGAGTAATAAATCTCTGGAACAGATTTG
GAATCACACGACCTGGATGGAGTGGGACAGAGAAATTAACAATTACACAAGCTTAATACACTCCTTAATT
GAAGAATCGCAAAACCAGCAAGAAAAGAATGAACAAGAATTATTGGAATTAGATAAATGGGCAAGTTTGT
GGAATTGGTTTAACATAACAAATTGGCTGTGGTATATAAAATTATTCATAATGATAGTAGGAGGCTTGGT
AGGTTTAAGAATAGTTTTTGCTGTACTTTCTATAGTGAATAGAGTTAGGCAGGGATATTCACCATTATCG
TTTCAGACCCACCTCCCAACCCCGAGGGGACCCATGCATTGCATCTCAATTAGTCAGCAACCAGGTGTGG
AAAGTCCCCAGGCTCCCCAGCAGGCAGAAGTATGCAAAGCATGCGTCTCAATTAGTCAGCAACCATAGTC
CCGCCCCTAACTCCGCCCATCCCGCCCCTAACTCCGCCCAGTTCCGCCCATTCTCCGCCCCATGGCTGAC
TAATTTTTTTTATTTATGCAGAGGCCGAGGCCGCCTCGGCCTCTGAGCTATTCCAGAAGTAGTGAGGAGG
CTTTTTTGGAGGCCTAGGCTTTTGCAAAAAGCTTTCTAGAGGTACCACCGGAGCTTACCATGACCGAGTA
CAAGCCCACGGTGCGCCTCGCCACCCGCGACGACGTCCCCAGGGCCGTACGCACCCTCGCCGCCGCGTTC
GCCGACTACCCCGCCACGCGCCACACCGTCGATCCGGACCGCCACATCGAGCGGGTCACCGAGCTGCAAG
AACTCTTCCTCACGCGCGTCGGGCTCGACATCGGCAAGGTGTGGGTCGCGGACGACGGCGCCGCCGTGGC
GGTCTGGACCACGCCGGAGAGCGTCGAAGCGGGGGCGGTGTTCGCCGAGATCGGCCCGCGCATGGCCGAG
TTGAGCGGTTCCCGGCTGGCCGCGCAGCAACAGATGGAAGGCCTCCTGGCGCCGCACCGGCCCAAGGAGC
CCGCGTGGTTCCTGGCCACCGTCGGCGTCTCGCCCGACCACCAGGGCAAGGGTCTGGGCAGCGCCGTCGT
GCTCCCCGGAGTGGAGGCGGCCGAGCGCGCCGGGGTGCCCGCCTTCCTGGAGACCTCCGCGCCCCGCAAC
CTCCCCTTCTACGAGCGGCTCGGCTTCACCGTCACCGCCGACGTCGAGGTGCCCGAAGGACCGCGCACCT
GGTGCATGACCCGCAAGCCCGGTGCCAGTTAACGAATTCTAGATCTTGAGACAAATGGCAGTATTCATCC
ACAATTTTAAAAGAAAAGGGGGGATTGGGGGGTACAGTGCAGGGGAAAGAATAGTAGACATAATAGCAAC
AGACATACAAACTAAAGAATTACAAAAACAAATTACAAAAATTCAAAATTTTCGGGTTTATTACAGGGAC
AGCAGAGATCCACTTTGGCGCCGGCTCGAGGCCTGCAGGTGCAAAGATGGATAAAGTTTTAAACAGAGAG
GAATCTTTGCAGCTAATGGACCTTCTAGGTCTTGAAAGGAGTGGGAATTGGCTCCGGTGCCCGTCAGTGG
GCAGAGCGCACATCGCCCACAGTCCCCGAGAAGTTGGGGGGAGGGGTCGGCAATTGAACCGGTGCCTAGA
GAAGGTGGCGCGGGGTAAACTGGGAAAGTGATGTCGTGTACTGGCTCCGCCTTTTTCCCGAGGGTGGGGG
AGAACCGTATATAAGTGCAGTAGTCGCCGTGAACGTTCTTTTTCGCAACGGGTTTGCCGCCAGAACACAG
GTAAGTGCCGTGTGTGGTTCCCGCGGGCCTGGCCTCTTTACGGGTTATGGCCCTTGCGTGCCTTGAATTA
CTTCCACCTGGCTGCAGTACGTGATTCTTGATCCCGAGCTTCGGGTTGGAAGTGGGTGGGAGAGTTCGAG
GCCTTGCGCTTAAGGAGCCCCTTCGCCTCGTGCTTGAGTTGAGGCCTGGCCTGGGCGCTGGGGCCGCCGC
GTGCGAATCTGGTGGCACCTTCGCGCCTGTCTCGCTGCTTTCGATAAGTCTCTAGCCATTTAAAATTTTT
GATGACCTGCTGCGACGCTTTTTTTCTGGCAAGATAGTCTTGTAAATGCGGGCCAAGATCTGCACACTGG
TATTTCGGTTTTTGGGGCCGCGGGCGGCGACGGGGCCCGTGCGTCCCAGCGCACATGTTCGGCGAGGCGG
GGCCTGCGAGCGCGGCCACCGAGAATCGGACGGGGGTAGTCTCAAGCTGGCCGGCCTGCTCTGGTGCCTG
GCCTCGCGCCGCCGTGTATCGCCCCGCCCTGGGCGGCAAGGCTGGCCCGGTCGGCACCAGTTGCGTGAGC
GGAAAGATGGCCGCTTCCCGGCCCTGCTGCAGGGAGCTCAAAATGGAGGACGCGGCGCTCGGGAGAGCGG
GCGGGTGAGTCACCCACACAAAGGAAAAGGGCCTTTCCGTCCTCAGCCGTCGCTTCATGTGACTCCACGG
AGTACCGGGCGCCGTCCAGGCACCTCGATTAGTTCTCGAGCTTTTGGAGTACGTCGTCTTTAGGTTGGGG
GGAGGGGTTTTATGCGATGGAGTTTCCCCACACTGAGTGGGTGGAGACTGAAGTTAGGCCAGCTTGGCAC
TTGATGTAATTCTCCTTGGAATTTGCCCTTTTTGAGTTTGGATCTTGGTTCATTCTCAAGCCTCAGACAG
TGGTTCAAAGTTTTTTTCTTCCATTTCAGGTGTCGTGAGGCTAGCACCGCCACCATGGCTGCTGGGCAGC
GGGAAGCGAGGCCCCAGGTGTCACTGACGTTTGAGGATGTGGCTGTGCTGTTTACCCGAGATGAGTGGAG
AAAGCTGGCCCCTTCTCAGAGAAACTTGTACCGGGATGTGATGCTGGAGAACTATAGGAACCTGGTCTCA
CTGGGGCTCCCATTTACCAAACCAAAAGTGATCTCCCTGTTGCAGCAAGGAGAAGATCCCTGGGAGGTGG
AGAAAGACGGTTCTGGCGTCTCCTCTCTAGGATCGAAGAGCAGTCATAAAACCACAAAGTCAACGCAAAC
ACAAGACTCTTCATTTCAGGGACTGATACTGAAAAGATCCAACAGGAATGTACCTTGGGATTTGAAATTA
GAAAAGCCTTACATATATGAAGGCAGATTAGAGAAAAAGCAGGATAAAAAGGGAAGTTTTCAGATAGTTT
CAGCCACCCACAAAAAAATCCCCACTATAGAAAGAAGCCATAAAAATACTGAATTGAGCCAAAACTTCAG
CCCAAAGTCAGTGCTTATTAGGCAACAGATACTTCCCAGAGAAAAAACACCACCAAAATGTGAAATACAA
GGAAACAGCCTCAAACAGAATTCACAATTACTTAATCAACCAAAAATTACAGCAGATAAACGCTATAAAT
GTAGTCTGTGTGAAAAAACCTTCATTAACACTTCATCCCTTCGTAAACATGAGAAAAACCATAGTGGAGA
GAAACTATTTAAGTGTAAAGAATGTTCAAAAGCCTTTAGCCAAAGTTCAGCTCTTATTCAACATCAAATA
ACGCATACTGGAGAGAAACCCTACATATGTAAAGAATGTGGGAAAGCCTTTACTCTCAGTACATCCCTTT
ATAAACATCTAAGAACCCATACTGTGGAGAAATCCTACAGATGTAAAGAATGTGGTAAATCCTTCAGCCG
AAGGTCAGGCCTTTTTATACATCAAAAAATTCATGCTGAAGAAAACCCTTGTAAGTATAATCCGGGTAGG
AAGGCATCTAGTTGCAGCACATCCCTTTCTGGATGTCAAAGAATTCATTCTAGAAAGAAGTCCTACTTAT
GTAATGAATGTGGCAACACCTTTAAGTCTAGCTCATCCCTTCGTTATCATCAGAGAATTCACACTGGAGA
GAAGCCTTTTAAATGTAGTGAATGTGGGAGAGCCTTCAGCCAGAGTGCCTCTCTTATTCAACATGAAAGA
ATTCACACCGGAGAAAAGCCCTATAGATGCAATGAATGTGGGAAAGGCTTTACTTCTATTTCACGACTTA
ATAGACACCGAATCATTCATACTGGAGAGAAGTTTTATAATTGTAATGAATGTGGTAAAGCCTTAAGCTC
CCACTCAACACTTATTATTCACGAGCGAATTCATACTGGAGAAAAACCATGTAAATGTAAAGTATGTGGA
AAAGCCTTCAGACAGAGTTCAGCTCTCATTCAACATCAGAGAATGCATACTGGAGAAAGACCCTATAAAT
GTAACGAGTGTGGGAAAACATTCAGGTGTAACTCATCACTTAGTAATCACCAGAGAATTCATACTGGAGA
GAAACCATATCGATGTGAGGAATGTGGGATATCTTTTGGCCAAAGTTCAGCTCTTATTCAGCATCGAAGG
ATTCATACAGGAGAAAAACCCTTTAAATGTAATACATGTGGAAAAACTTTTAGACAAAGCTCATCACGTA
TTGCACATCAGAGAATTCATACTGGAGAGAAACCCTATGAATGTAATACATGTGGGAAACTTTTCAACCA
TAGGTCATCCCTTACTAATCATTATAAAATTCATATCGAAGAGGACCCCTAGTAATGAACTAGTCCGTAA
CTTGAAAGTATTTCGATTTCTTGGCTTTATATATCTTGTGGAAAGGACGAGGCATCCAATGACATATACA
GATTACGCGTTAAGTCGACAATCAACCTCTGGATTACAAAATTTGTGAAAGATTGACTGGTATTCTTAAC
TATGTTGCTCCTTTTACGCTATGTGGATACGCTGCTTTAATGCCTTTGTATCATGCTATTGCTTCCCGTA
TGGCTTTCATTTTCTCCTCCTTGTATAAATCCTGGTTGCTGTCTCTTTATGAGGAGTTGTGGCCCGTTGT
CAGGCAACGTGGCGTGGTGTGCACTGTGTTTGCTGACGCAACCCCCACTGGTTGGGGCATTGCCACCACC
TGTCAGCTCCTTTCCGGGACTTTCGCTTTCCCCCTCCCTATTGCCACGGCGGAACTCATCGCCGCCTGCC
TTGCCCGCTGCTGGACAGGGGCTCGGCTGTTGGGCACTGACAATTCCGTGGTGTTGTCGGGGAAATCATC
GTCCTTTCCTTGGCTGCTCGCCTGTGTTGCCACCTGGATTCTGCGCGGGACGTCCTTCTGCTACGTCCCT
TCGGCCCTCAATCCAGCGGACCTTCCTTCCCGCGGCCTGCTGCCGGCTCTGCGGCCTCTTCCGCGTCTTC
GCCTTCGCCCTCAGACGAGTCGGATCTCCCTTTGGGCCGCCTCCCCGCGTCGACTTTAAGACCAATGACT
TACAAGGCAGCTGTAGATCTTAGCCACTTTTTAAAAGAAAAGGGGGGACTGGAAGGGCTAATTCACTCCC
AACGAAGACAAGATCTGCTTTTTGCTTGTACTGGGTCTCTCTGGTTAGACCAGATCTGAGCCTGGGAGCT
CTCTGGCTAACTAGGGAACCCACTGCTTAAGCCTCAATAAAGCTTGCCTTGAGTGCTTCAAGTAGTGTGT
GCCCGTCTGTTGTGTGACTCTGGTAACTAGAGATCCCTCAGACCCTTTTAGTCAGTGTGGAAAATCTCTA
GCAGTACGTATAGTAGTTCATGTCATCTTATTATTCAGTATTTATAACTTGCAAAGAAATGAATATCAGA
GAGTGAGAGGAACTTGTTTATTGCAGCTTATAATGGTTACAAATAAAGCAATAGCATCACAAATTTCACA
AATAAAGCATTTTTTTCACTGCATTCTAGTTGTGGTTTGTCCAAACTCATCAATGTATCTTATCATGTCT
GGCTCTAGCTATCCCGCCCCTAACTCCGCCCATCCCGCCCCTAACTCCGCCCAGTTCCGCCCATTCTCCG
CCCCATGGCTGACTAATTTTTTTTATTTATGCAGAGGCCGAGGCCGCCTCGGCCTCTGAGCTATTCCAGA
AGTAGTGAGGAGGCTTTTTTGGAGGCCTAGGGACGTACCCAATTCGCCCTATAGTGAGTCGTATTACGCG
CGCTCACTGGCCGTCGTTTTACAACGTCGTGACTGGGAAAACCCTGGCGTTACCCAACTTAATCGCCTTG
CAGCACATCCCCCTTTCGCCAGCTGGCGTAATAGCGAAGAGGCCCGCACCGATCGCCCTTCCCAACAGTT
GCGCAGCCTGAATGGCGAATGGG
[124 nt withheld, positions 7514-7637]
C
[91 nt withheld, positions 7639-7729]
A
[49 nt withheld, positions 7731-7779]
CCTTTGACGTTGGAGTCCACGTTCTTT
[37 nt withheld, positions 7807-7843]
ACCCTATCTCGGTCTATTCTTTTGATTTATAAGGGATTTTGCCGATTTCGGCCTATTGGTTAAAAAATGA
GCTGATTTAACAAAAATTTAACGCGAATTTTAACAAAATATTAACGCTTACAATTTAGGTGGCACTTTTC
GGGGAAATGTGCGCGGAACCCCTATTTGTTTATTTTTCTAAATACATTCAAATATGTATCCGCTCATGAG
ACAATAACCCTGATAAATGCTTCAATAATATTGAAAAAGGAAGAGTATGAGTATTCAACATTTCCGTGTC
GCCCTTATTCCCTTTTTTGCGGCATTTTGCCTTCCTGTTTTTGCTCACCCAGAAACGCTGGTGAAAGTAA
AAGATGCTGAAGATCAGTTGGGTGCACGAGTGGGTTACATCGAACTGGATCTCAACAGCGGTAAGATCCT
TGAGAGTTTTCGCCCCGAAGAACGTTTTCCAATGATGAGCACTTTTAAAGTTCTGCTATGTGGCGCGGTA
TTATCCCGTATTGACGCCGGGCAAGAGCAACTCGGTCGCCGCATACACTATTCTCAGAATGACTTGGTTG
AGTACTCACCAGTCACAGAAAAGCATCTTACGGATGGCATGACAGTAAGAGAATTATGCAGTGCTGCCAT
AACCATGAGTGATAACACTGCGGCCAACTTACTTCTGACAACGATCGGAGGACCGAAGGAGCTAACCGCT
TTTTTGCACAACATGGGGGATCATGTAACTCGCCTTGATCGTTGGGAACCGGAGCTGAATGAAGCCATAC
CAAACGACGAGCGTGACACCACGATGCCTGTAGCAATGGCAACAACGTTGCGCAAACTATTAACTGGCGA
ACTACTTACTCTAGCTTCCCGGCAACAATTAATAGACTGGATGGAGGCGGATAAAGTTGCAGGACCACTT
CTGCGCTCGGCCCTTCCGGCTGGCTGGTTTATTGCTGATAAATCTGGAGCCGGTGAGCGTGGGTCTCGCG
GTATCATTGCAGCACTGGGGCCAGATGGTAAGCCCTCCCGTATCGTAGTTATCTACACGACGGGGAGTCA
GGCAACTATGGATGAACGAAATAGACAGATCGCTGAGATAGGTGCCTCACTGATTAAGCATTGGTAACTG
TCAGACCAAGTTTACTCATATATACTTTAGATTGATTTAAAACTTCATTTTTAATTTAAAAGGATCTAGG
TGAAGATCCTTTTTGATAATCTCATGACCAAAATCCCTTAACGTGAGTTTTCGTTCCACTGAGCGTCAGA
CCCCGTAGAAAAGATCAAAGGATCTTCTTGAGATCCTTTTTTTCTGCGCGTAATCTGCTGCTTGCAAACA
AAAAAACCACCGCTACCAGCGGTGGTTTGTTTGCCGGATCAAGAGCTACCAACTCTTTTTCCGAAGGTAA
CTGGCTTCAGCAGAGCGCAGATACCAAATACTGTTCTTCTAGTGTAGCCGTAGTTAGGCCACCACTTCAA
GAACTCTGTAGCACCGCCTACATACCTCGCTCTGCTAATCCTGTTACCAGTGGCTGCTGCCAGTGGCGAT
AAGTCGTGTCTTACCGGGTTGGACTCAAGACGATAGTTACCGGATAAGGCGCAGCGGTCGGGCTGAACGG
GGGGTTCGTGCACACAGCCCAGCTTGGAGCGAACGACCTACACCGAACTGAGATACCTACAGCGTGAGCT
ATGAGAAAGCGCCACGCTTCCCGAAGGGAGAAAGGCGGACAGGTATCCGGTAAGCGGCAGGGTCGGAACA
GGAGAGCGCACGAGGGAGCTTCCAGGGGGAAACGCCTGGTATCTTTATAGTCCTGTCGGGTTTCGCCACC
TCTGACTTGAGCGTCGATTTTTGTGATGCTCGTCAGGGGGGCGGAGCCTATGGAAAAACGCCAGCAACGC
GGCCTTTTTACGGTTCCTGGCCTTTTGCTGGCCTTTTGCTCACATGTTCTTTCCTGCGTTATCCCCTGAT
TCTGTGGATAACCGTATTACCGCCTTTGAGTGAGCTGATACCGCTCGCCGCAGCCGAACGACCGAGCGCA
GCGAGTCAGTGAGCGAGGAAGCGGAAGAGCGCCCAATACGCAAACCGCCTCTCCCCGCGCGTTGGCCGAT
TCATTAATGCAGCTGGCACGACAGGTTTCCCGACTGGAAAGCGGGCAGTGAGCGCAACGCAATTAATGTG
AGTTAGCTCACTCATTAGGCACCCCAGGCTTTACACTTTATGCTTCCGGCTCGTATGTTGTGTGGAATTG
TGAGCGGATAACAATTTCACACAGGAAACAGCTATGACCATGATTACGCCAAGCGCGCAATTAACCCTCA
CTAAAGGGAACAAAAGCTGGAGCTGCAAGC
Features (pLannotate 1.2.2; 32 found; start..end, strand, type, name):
      5..231     +  promoter       RSV promoter: Rous sarcoma virus enhancer/promoter
    232..412     +  LTR            5' LTR (truncated): truncated 5' long terminal repeat (LTR) from HIV-1
    459..584     +  misc_feature   HIV-1 Ψ: packaging signal of human immunodeficiency virus type 1
    568..931     +  CDS            HIV-1 gag (fragment): gag protein from human immunodeficiency virus 1; gag
   1077..1310    +  misc_feature   RRE: The Rev response element (RRE) of HIV-1 allows for Rev-dependent mRNA export from the nucleus to the cytoplasm.
   1687..1713    +  CDS            Rev (fragment): human immunodeficiency virus 1 (HIV-1) Rev protein; rev; enhances nuclear export of unspliced and incompletely spliced viral mRNAs
   1720..1743    +  promoter       SV40 promoter (fragment): SV40 early promoter
   1744..1815    +  promoter       SV40 promoter (fragment): SV40 enhancer and early promoter
   1839..1974    +  rep_origin     SV40 ori: SV40 origin of replication
   2020..2616    +  CDS            PuroR (fragment): puromycin N-acetyltransferase; pac from Streptomyces; confers resistance to puromycin
   2665..2782    +  misc_feature   cPPT/CTS: central polypurine tract and central termination sequence of HIV-1
   2847..2913    +  CDS            small t antigen (fragment): SV40 (simian virus 40) small t antigen
   2920..4098    +  promoter       EF-1α promoter: strong constitutive promoter for human elongation factor EF-1α
   4115..5209    +  CDS            ZNF354A (fragment): Z354A_HUMAN - Also known as EZNF, HKL1, TCF17. Experimental evidence at protein level: Swiss-Prot protein existence level 1. From Homo sapiens (Human).
   5324..5342    +  CDS            CCR5TC (fragment): zinc-finger domain from the CCR5-224 (+) zinc-finger nuclease that recognizes the left half-site target sequence in the human CCR5 gene (Perez et al., 2008; Gross et al., 2013)
   5945..5998    +  promoter       U6 promoter (fragment): RNA polymerase III promoter for human U6 snRNA
   6040..6628    +  misc_feature   WPRE: woodchuck hepatitis virus posttranscriptional regulatory element
   6679..6698    +  misc_feature   cPPT/CTS (fragment): central polypurine tract and central termination sequence of HIV-1
   6700..6933    +  LTR            3' LTR (ΔU3): self-inactivating 3' long terminal repeat (LTR) from HIV-1
   7011..7132    +  polyA_signal   SV40 poly(A) signal: SV40 polyadenylation signal
   7172..7307    +  rep_origin     SV40 ori: SV40 origin of replication
   7328..7346    -  promoter       T7 promoter: promoter for bacteriophage T7 RNA polymerase
   7354..7509    +  CDS            lacZα (fragment): LacZα fragment of β-galactosidase; lacZ fragment
   7514..7942    +  rep_origin     f1 ori (sequence partly withheld): f1 bacteriophage origin of replication; arrow indicates direction of (+) strand synthesis
   7995..8099    +  promoter       AmpR promoter: bla
   8100..8960    +  CDS            AmpR: β-lactamase; bla; confers resistance to ampicillin, carbenicillin, and related antibiotics
   9131..9719    +  rep_origin     ori: high-copy-number ColE1/pMB1/pBR322/pUC origin of replication
   9902..9994    +  CDS            lacI (fragment): lac repressor; lacI; The lac repressor binds to the lac operator to inhibit transcription in E. coli. This inhibition can be relieved by adding lactose or isopropyl-β-D-thiogalactopyranoside (IPTG).
  10007..10028   +  protein_bind   CAP binding site: CAP binding activates transcription in the presence of cAMP. E. coli catabolite activator protein
  10043..10073   +  promoter       lac promoter: promoter for the E. coli lac operon
  10081..10097   +  protein_bind   lac operator: The lac repressor binds to the lac operator to inhibit transcription in E. coli. This inhibition can be relieved by adding lactose or isopropyl-β-D-thiogalactopyranoside (IPTG). lac repressor encoded by lacI
  10142..10160   +  promoter       T3 promoter: promoter for bacteriophage T3 RNA polymerase
