[The description below was written by a language model from this plasmid's Addgene catalogue record and pLannotate feature annotations shown in this document.]
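Description:
TFORF2589 is a third-generation-style, self-inactivating lentiviral expression plasmid built on the pLX_TRC317 backbone for overexpressing the human zinc-finger transcription factor ZNF354A (also known as KID1, TCF17 or EZNF) in mammalian cells. It belongs to a barcoded transcription factor ORF collection in which each construct carries a unique 24-bp barcode, so that the identity of the delivered factor can be read out in pooled screens. In bacteria the plasmid is maintained through a high-copy ColE1/pUC-type origin and ampicillin resistance (bla). An f1 origin and remnants of a lac/T7/T3 cloning region are also present. The depositor warns that recombination can occur, as is common for LTR-containing plasmids.

The viral genome is transcribed from an RSV promoter fused to a truncated HIV-1 5' LTR, followed by the Ψ packaging signal, a partial gag sequence and the RRE for Rev-dependent export. It ends in a ΔU3 3' LTR that inactivates LTR promoter activity after integration. Within this unit, an SV40 early promoter/origin drives the puromycin N-acetyltransferase gene for selecting transduced cells. This is followed by a cPPT/CTS element, which aids nuclear import of the viral genome. The EF-1α promoter then drives the synthesized ZNF354A ORF, with a WPRE downstream to enhance transcript stability and expression.

The automated annotation matches only part of the roughly 1.9 kb insert to ZNF354A. The short "CCR5TC" hit in the remaining region probably reflects generic zinc-finger similarity rather than a separate element. The barcode is not annotated in the feature table, so its position is not given by the record. The small U6 promoter, small t antigen and Rev fragments appear to be backbone remnants.
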