Addgene plasmid #142333: TFORF2589
Purpose: Lentiviral vector for overexpressing transcription factor ORFs with unique 24-bp barcodes. Barcodes facilitate identification of transcription factors in pooled screens.
Depositing lab: Feng Zhang. Depositing organization: Broad Institute. Publication: A transcription factor atlas of directed differentiation. Joung J, Ma S, Tay T, Geiger-Schuller KR, Kirchgatterer PC, Verdine VK, Guo B, Arias-Garcia MA, Allen WE, Singh A, Kuksenko O, Abudayyeh OO, Gootenberg JS, Fu Z, Macrae RK, Buenrostro JD, Regev A, Zhang F. Cell. 2023 Jan 5;186(1):209-229.e26. doi: 10.1016/j.cell.2022.11.026. PubMed 36608654.
Backbone
  Vector backbone: pLX_TRC317
  Backbone manufacturer: Broad Institute Genetic Perturbation Platform
  Backbone size w/o insert (bp): 8264
  Vector type: Mammalian Expression, Lentiviral
  Selectable markers: Puromycin
Growth in bacteria
  Bacterial resistance: Ampicillin, 100 μg/mL
  Growth temperature: 37°C
  Growth strain: NEB Stable
  Copy number: High Copy
Gene/Insert
  Gene/Insert name: ZNF354A
  Species: H. sapiens (human)
  Insert size (bp): 1919
  Entrez Gene: ZNF354A (a.k.a. EZNF, HEL104, HKL1, KID-1, KID1, TCF17)
  Promoter: EF1a
  Cloning method: Unknown
  Sequencing primers: 5′ GGGTGGAGACTGAAGTTAGGCCAG; 3′ CACATAGCGTAAAAGGAGCAACATAG
Terms and licenses: Academic/Nonprofit Terms; Industry Terms: Not Available to Industry
Depositor comments: NM_005649,XM_017009791,ENST00000335815 . The transcription factor ORF portion of this plasmid was synthesized by Genewiz. Please test multiple small colonies in case of plasmid recombination. To make this collection available in a timely manner, a portion of this collection was not fully sequenced by Addgene. If an Addgene verified full plasmid sequence is not available, please contact us prior to placing an order to request the full sequence.
How to cite: TFORF2589 was a gift from Feng Zhang (Addgene plasmid # 142333 ; http://n2t.net/addgene:142333 ; RRID:Addgene_142333)
