>Addgene plasmid #142333 | TFORF2589 | depositor partial sequence | sequence record 279137 | Insert
ACCGCCACCATGGCTGCTGGGCAGCGGGAAGCGAGGCCCCAGGTGTCACTGACGTTTGAGGATGTGGCTG
TGCTGTTTACCCGAGATGAGTGGAGAAAGCTGGCCCCTTCTCAGAGAAACTTGTACCGGGATGTGATGCT
GGAGAACTATAGGAACCTGGTCTCACTGGGGCTCCCATTTACCAAACCAAAAGTGATCTCCCTGTTGCAG
CAAGGAGAAGATCCCTGGGAGGTGGAGAAAGACGGTTCTGGCGTCTCCTCTCTAGGATCGAAGAGCAGTC
ATAAAACCACAAAGTCAACGCAAACACAAGACTCTTCATTTCAGGGACTGATACTGAAAAGATCCAACAG
GAATGTACCTTGGGATTTGAAATTAGAAAAGCCTTACATATATGAAGGCAGATTAGAGAAAAAGCAGGAT
AAAAAGGGAAGTTTTCAGATAGTTTCAGCCACCCACAAAAAAATCCCCACTATAGAAAGAAGCCATAAAA
ATACTGAATTGAGCCAAAACTTCAGCCCAAAGTCAGTGCTTATTAGGCAACAGATACTTCCCAGAGAAAA
AACACCACCAAAATGTGAAATACAAGGAAACAGCCTCAAACAGAATTCACAATTACTTAATCAACCAAAA
ATTACAGCAGATAAACGCTATAAATGTAGTCTGTGTGAAAAAACCTTCATTAACACTTCATCCCTTCGTA
AACATGAGAAAAACCATAGTGGAGAGAAACTATTTAAGTGTAAAGAATGTTCAAAAGCCTTTAGCCAAAG
TTCAGCTCTTATTCAACATCAAATAACGCATACTGGAGAGAAACCCTACATATGTAAAGAATGTGGGAAA
GCCTTTACTCTCAGTACATCCCTTTATAAACATCTAAGAACCCATACTGTGGAGAAATCCTACAGATGTA
AAGAATGTGGTAAATCCTTCAGCCGAAGGTCAGGCCTTTTTATACATCAAAAAATTCATGCTGAAGAAAA
CCCTTGTAAGTATAATCCGGGTAGGAAGGCATCTAGTTGCAGCACATCCCTTTCTGGATGTCAAAGAATT
CATTCTAGAAAGAAGTCCTACTTATGTAATGAATGTGGCAACACCTTTAAGTCTAGCTCATCCCTTCGTT
ATCATCAGAGAATTCACACTGGAGAGAAGCCTTTTAAATGTAGTGAATGTGGGAGAGCCTTCAGCCAGAG
TGCCTCTCTTATTCAACATGAAAGAATTCACACCGGAGAAAAGCCCTATAGATGCAATGAATGTGGGAAA
GGCTTTACTTCTATTTCACGACTTAATAGACACCGAATCATTCATACTGGAGAGAAGTTTTATAATTGTA
ATGAATGTGGTAAAGCCTTAAGCTCCCACTCAACACTTATTATTCACGAGCGAATTCATACTGGAGAAAA
ACCATGTAAATGTAAAGTATGTGGAAAAGCCTTCAGACAGAGTTCAGCTCTCATTCAACATCAGAGAATG
CATACTGGAGAAAGACCCTATAAATGTAACGAGTGTGGGAAAACATTCAGGTGTAACTCATCACTTAGTA
ATCACCAGAGAATTCATACTGGAGAGAAACCATATCGATGTGAGGAATGTGGGATATCTTTTGGCCAAAG
TTCAGCTCTTATTCAGCATCGAAGGATTCATACAGGAGAAAAACCCTTTAAATGTAATACATGTGGAAAA
ACTTTTAGACAAAGCTCATCACGTATTGCACATCAGAGAATTCATACTGGAGAGAAACCCTATGAATGTA
ATACATGTGGGAAACTTTTCAACCATAGGTCATCCCTTACTAATCATTATAAAATTCATATCGAAGAGGA
CCCCTAGTAATGAACTAGTCCGTAACTTGAAAGTATTTCGATTTCTTGGCTTTATATATCTTGTGGAAAG
GACGAGGCATCCAATGACATATACAGATT
