>Addgene plasmid #142333 | TFORF2589 | depositor partial sequence | sequence record 279138 | Barcode
GGCATCCAATGACATATACAGATT
